>Addgene plasmid #200895 | pSL2623 (pCas6_Vch) | addgene full sequence | sequence record 393044 | Addgene NGS Result
GACGGATCGGGAGATCTCCCGATCCCCTATGGTGCACTCTCAGTACAATCTGCTCTGATGCCGCATAGTT
AAGCCAGTATCTGCTCCCTGCTTGTGTGTTGGAGGTCGCTGAGTAGTGCGCGAGCAAAATTTAAGCTACA
ACAAGGCAAGGCTTGACCGACAATTGCATGAAGAATCTGCTTAGGGTTAGGCGTTTTGCGCTGCTTCGCG
ATGTACGGGCCAGATATACGCGTTGACATTGATTATTGACTAGTTATTAATAGTAATCAATTACGGGGTC
ATTAGTTCATAGCCCATATATGGAGTTCCGCGTTACATAACTTACGGTAAATGGCCCGCCTGGCTGACCG
CCCAACGACCCCCGCCCATTGACGTCAATAATGACGTATGTTCCCATAGTAACGCCAATAGGGACTTTCC
ATTGACGTCAATGGGTGGAGTATTTACGGTAAACTGCCCACTTGGCAGTACATCAAGTGTATCATATGCC
AAGTACGCCCCCTATTGACGTCAATGACGGTAAATGGCCCGCCTGGCATTATGCCCAGTACATGACCTTA
TGGGACTTTCCTACTTGGCAGTACATCTACGTATTAGTCATCGCTATTACCATGGTGATGCGGTTTTGGC
AGTACATCAATGGGCGTGGATAGCGGTTTGACTCACGGGGATTTCCAAGTCTCCACCCCATTGACGTCAA
TGGGAGTTTGTTTTGGCACCAAAATCAACGGGACTTTCCAAAATGTCGTAACAACTCCGCCCCATTGACG
CAAATGGGCGGTAGGCGTGTACGGTGGGAGGTCTATATAAGCAGAGCTCTCTGGCTAACTAGAGAACCCA
CTGCTTACTGGCTTATCGAAATTAATACGACTCACTATAGGGAGACCCAAGCTTGGTACCGAGCTCGGAT
CCGCCACCATGGGCAAACGGACAGCCGACGGAAGCGAGTTCGAGTCACCGAAAAAGAAGCGAAAAGTTGG
CTCCGGAGTGAAGTGGTACTATAAGACCATCACATTCCTGCCTGAGCTGTGCAACAATGAGTCTCTGGCA
GCAAAGTGTCTGCGGGTGCTGCACGGCTTCAATTACCAGTATGAGACAAGAAACATCGGCGTGTCCTTTC
CACTGTGGTGCGACGCCACCGTGGGCAAGAAGATCTCTTTCGTGAGCAAGAACAAGATCGAGCTGGATCT
GCTGCTGAAGCAGCACTACTTCGTGCAGATGGAGCAGCTCCAGTATTTTCACATCAGCAATACAGTGCTG
GTGCCCGAGGACTGCACCTACGTGAGCTTTCGGAGATGTCAGTCCATCGATAAGCTGACCGCAGCAGGAC
TGGCAAGAAAGATCAGGCGCCTGGAGAAGCGGGCCCTGTCCAGAGGCGAGCAGTTCGACCCATCTAGCTT
TGCCCAGAAGGAGCACACAGCCATCGCCCACTACCACTCTCTGGGCGAGTCCTCTAAGCAGACCAATCGG
AACTTCAGACTGAACATCAGGATGCTGAGTGAGCAGCCAAGGGAGGGCAATTCCATCTTCAGCTCCTATG
GCCTGAGCAATTCCGAGAACTCTTTTCAGCCCGTGCCTCTGATCTAATTACATTGGAAGTGGATAATCTA
GAGGGCCCTATTCTATAGTGTCACCTAAATGCTAGAGCTCGCTGATCAGCCTCGACTGTGCCTTCTAGTT
GCCAGCCATCTGTTGTTTGCCCCTCCCCCGTGCCTTCCTTGACCCTGGAAGGTGCCACTCCCACTGTCCT
TTCCTAATAAAATGAGGAAATTGCATCGCATTGTCTGAGTAGGTGTCATTCTATTCTGGGGGGTGGGGTG
GGGCAGGACAGCAAGGGGGAGGATTGGGAAGACAATAGCAGGCATGCTGGGGATGCGGTGGGCTCTATGG
CTTCTGAGGCGGAAAGAACCAGCTGGGGCTCTAGGGGGTATCCCC
[124 nt withheld, positions 1936-2059]
C
[91 nt withheld, positions 2061-2151]
A
[49 nt withheld, positions 2153-2201]
CCTTTGACGTTGGAGTCCACGTTCTTT
[37 nt withheld, positions 2229-2265]
ACCCTATCTCGGTCTATTCTTTTGATTTATAAGGGATTTTGCCGATTTCGGCCTATTGGTTAAAAAATGA
GCTGATTTAACAAAAATTTAACGCGAATTAATTCTGTGGAATGTGTGTCAGTTAGGGTGTGGAAAGTCCC
CAGGCTCCCCAGCAGGCAGAAGTATGCAAAGCATGCATCTCAATTAGTCAGCAACCAGGTGTGGAAAGTC
CCCAGGCTCCCCAGCAGGCAGAAGTATGCAAAGCATGCATCTCAATTAGTCAGCAACCATAGTCCCGCCC
CTAACTCCGCCCATCCCGCCCCTAACTCCGCCCAGTTCCGCCCATTCTCCGCCCCATGGCTGACTAATTT
TTTTTATTTATGCAGAGGCCGAGGCCGCCTCTGCCTCTGAGCTATTCCAGAAGTAGTGAGGAGGCTTTTT
TGGAGGCCTAGGCTTTTGCAAAAAGCTCCCGGGAGCTTGTATATCCATTTTCGGATCTGATCAAGAGACA
GGATGAGGATCGTTTCGCATGATTGAACAAGATGGATTGCACGCAGGTTCTCCGGCCGCTTGGGTGGAGA
GGCTATTCGGCTATGACTGGGCACAACAGACAATCGGCTGCTCTGATGCCGCCGTGTTCCGGCTGTCAGC
GCAGGGGCGCCCGGTTCTTTTTGTCAAGACCGACCTGTCCGGTGCCCTGAATGAACTGCAGGACGAGGCA
GCGCGGCTATCGTGGCTGGCCACGACGGGCGTTCCTTGCGCAGCTGTGCTCGACGTTGTCACTGAAGCGG
GAAGGGACTGGCTGCTATTGGGCGAAGTGCCGGGGCAGGATCTCCTGTCATCTCACCTTGCTCCTGCCGA
GAAAGTATCCATCATGGCTGATGCAATGCGGCGGCTGCATACGCTTGATCCGGCTACCTGCCCATTCGAC
CACCAAGCGAAACATCGCATCGAGCGAGCACGTACTCGGATGGAAGCCGGTCTTGTCGATCAGGATGATC
TGGACGAAGAGCATCAGGGGCTCGCGCCAGCCGAACTGTTCGCCAGGCTCAAGGCGCGCATGCCCGACGG
CGAGGATCTCGTCGTGACCCATGGCGATGCCTGCTTGCCGAATATCATGGTGGAAAATGGCCGCTTTTCT
GGATTCATCGACTGTGGCCGGCTGGGTGTGGCGGACCGCTATCAGGACATAGCGTTGGCTACCCGTGATA
TTGCTGAAGAGCTTGGCGGCGAATGGGCTGACCGCTTCCTCGTGCTTTACGGTATCGCCGCTCCCGATTC
GCAGCGCATCGCCTTCTATCGCCTTCTTGACGAGTTCTTCTGAGCGGGACTCTGGGGTTCGAAATGACCG
ACCAAGCGACGCCCAACCTGCCATCACGAGATTTCGATTCCACCGCCGCCTTCTATGAAAGGTTGGGCTT
CGGAATCGTTTTCCGGGACGCCGGCTGGATGATCCTCCAGCGCGGGGATCTCATGCTGGAGTTCTTCGCC
CACCCCAACTTGTTTATTGCAGCTTATAATGGTTACAAATAAAGCAATAGCATCACAAATTTCACAAATA
AAGCATTTTTTTCACTGCATTCTAGTTGTGGTTTGTCCAAACTCATCAATGTATCTTATCATGTCTGTAT
ACCGTCGACCTCTAGCTAGAGCTTGGCGTAATCATGGTCATAGCTGTTTCCTGTGTGAAATTGTTATCCG
CTCACAATTCCACACAACATACGAGCCGGAAGCATAAAGTGTAAAGCCTGGGGTGCCTAATGAGTGAGCT
AACTCACATTAATTGCGTTGCGCTCACTGCCCGCTTTCCAGTCGGGAAACCTGTCGTGCCAGCTGCATTA
ATGAATCGGCCAACGCGCGGGGAGAGGCGGTTTGCGTATTGGGCGCTCTTCCGCTTCCTCGCTCACTGAC
TCGCTGCGCTCGGTCGTTCGGCTGCGGCGAGCGGTATCAGCTCACTCAAAGGCGGTAATACGGTTATCCA
CAGAATCAGGGGATAACGCAGGAAAGAACATGTGAGCAAAAGGCCAGCAAAAGGCCAGGAACCGTAAAAA
GGCCGCGTTGCTGGCGTTTTTCCATAGGCTCCGCCCCCCTGACGAGCATCACAAAAATCGACGCTCAAGT
CAGAGGTGGCGAAACCCGACAGGACTATAAAGATACCAGGCGTTTCCCCCTGGAAGCTCCCTCGTGCGCT
CTCCTGTTCCGACCCTGCCGCTTACCGGATACCTGTCCGCCTTTCTCCCTTCGGGAAGCGTGGCGCTTTC
TCATAGCTCACGCTGTAGGTATCTCAGTTCGGTGTAGGTCGTTCGCTCCAAGCTGGGCTGTGTGCACGAA
CCCCCCGTTCAGCCCGACCGCTGCGCCTTATCCGGTAACTATCGTCTTGAGTCCAACCCGGTAAGACACG
ACTTATCGCCACTGGCAGCAGCCACTGGTAACAGGATTAGCAGAGCGAGGTATGTAGGCGGTGCTACAGA
GTTCTTGAAGTGGTGGCCTAACTACGGCTACACTAGAAGAACAGTATTTGGTATCTGCGCTCTGCTGAAG
CCAGTTACCTTCGGAAAAAGAGTTGGTAGCTCTTGATCCGGCAAACAAACCACCGCTGGTAGCGGTGGTT
TTTTTGTTTGCAAGCAGCAGATTACGCGCAGAAAAAAAGGATCTCAAGAAGATCCTTTGATCTTTTCTAC
GGGGTCTGACGCTCAGTGGAACGAAAACTCACGTTAAGGGATTTTGGTCATGAGATTATCAAAAAGGATC
TTCACCTAGATCCTTTTAAATTAAAAATGAAGTTTTAAATCAATCTAAAGTATATATGAGTAAACTTGGT
CTGACAGTTACCAATGCTTAATCAGTGAGGCACCTATCTCAGCGATCTGTCTATTTCGTTCATCCATAGT
TGCCTGACTCCCCGTCGTGTAGATAACTACGATACGGGAGGGCTTACCATCTGGCCCCAGTGCTGCAATG
ATACCGCGAGACCCACGCTCACCGGCTCCAGATTTATCAGCAATAAACCAGCCAGCCGGAAGGGCCGAGC
GCAGAAGTGGTCCTGCAACTTTATCCGCCTCCATCCAGTCTATTAATTGTTGCCGGGAAGCTAGAGTAAG
TAGTTCGCCAGTTAATAGTTTGCGCAACGTTGTTGCCATTGCTACAGGCATCGTGGTGTCACGCTCGTCG
TTTGGTATGGCTTCATTCAGCTCCGGTTCCCAACGATCAAGGCGAGTTACATGATCCCCCATGTTGTGCA
AAAAAGCGGTTAGCTCCTTCGGTCCTCCGATCGTTGTCAGAAGTAAGTTGGCCGCAGTGTTATCACTCAT
GGTTATGGCAGCACTGCATAATTCTCTTACTGTCATGCCATCCGTAAGATGCTTTTCTGTGACTGGTGAG
TACTCAACCAAGTCATTCTGAGAATAGTGTATGCGGCGACCGAGTTGCTCTTGCCCGGCGTCAATACGGG
ATAATACCGCGCCACATAGCAGAACTTTAAAAGTGCTCATCATTGGAAAACGTTCTTCGGGGCGAAAACT
CTCAAGGATCTTACCGCTGTTGAGATCCAGTTCGATGTAACCCACTCGTGCACCCAACTGATCTTCAGCA
TCTTTTACTTTCACCAGCGTTTCTGGGTGAGCAAAAACAGGAAGGCAAAATGCCGCAAAAAAGGGAATAA
GGGCGACACGGAAATGTTGAATACTCATACTCTTCCTTTTTCATTATTATTGAAGCATTTATCAGGGTTA
TTGTCTCATGAGCGGATACATATTTGAATGTATTTAGAAAAATAAACAAATAGGGGTTCCGCGCACATTT
CCCCGAAAAGTGCCACCTGACGTC
Features (pLannotate 1.2.2; 20 found; start..end, strand, type, name):
     28..80      -  misc_feature   bom (fragment): basis of mobility region from pBR322
    235..614     +  enhancer       CMV enhancer: human cytomegalovirus immediate early enhancer
    615..818     +  promoter       CMV promoter: human cytomegalovirus (CMV) immediate early promoter
    814..847     +  LTR            5' LTR (truncated) (fragment): truncated 5' long terminal repeat (LTR) from HIV-1
    863..881     +  promoter       T7 promoter: promoter for bacteriophage T7 RNA polymerase
   1622..1640    -  promoter       SP6 promoter: promoter for bacteriophage SP6 RNA polymerase
   1666..1890    +  polyA_signal   bGH poly(A) signal: bovine growth hormone polyadenylation signal
   1894..1915    +  promoter       SV40 promoter (fragment): SV40 enhancer and early promoter
   1936..2364    +  rep_origin     f1 ori (sequence partly withheld): f1 bacteriophage origin of replication; arrow indicates direction of (+) strand synthesis
   2378..2707    +  promoter       SV40 promoter: SV40 enhancer and early promoter
   2774..3565    +  CDS            neo: KKA2_KLEPN - Also known as kan, nptII. Experimental evidence at protein level: Swiss-Prot protein existence level 1. Resistance to kanamycin, neomycin, paromomycin, ribostamycin, butirosin and gentamicin B. From Klebsiella pneumoniae.
   3589..3747    +  CDS            ble (fragment): BLE_KLEPN - Experimental evidence at protein level: Swiss-Prot protein existence level 1. Binding protein with a strong affinity to the bleomycin family of antibiotics. Binds to CL990; an antimitotic-antibiotic compound. From Klebsiella pneumoniae.
   3742..3863    +  polyA_signal   SV40 poly(A) signal: SV40 polyadenylation signal
   3936..3952    -  protein_bind   lac operator: The lac repressor binds to the lac operator to inhibit transcription in E. coli. This inhibition can be relieved by adding lactose or isopropyl-β-D-thiogalactopyranoside (IPTG). lac repressor encoded by lacI
   3960..3990    -  promoter       lac promoter: promoter for the E. coli lac operon
   4005..4026    -  protein_bind   CAP binding site: CAP binding activates transcription in the presence of cAMP. E. coli catabolite activator protein
   4039..4131    -  CDS            lacI (fragment): lac repressor; lacI; The lac repressor binds to the lac operator to inhibit transcription in E. coli. This inhibition can be relieved by adding lactose or isopropyl-β-D-thiogalactopyranoside (IPTG).
   4314..4902    -  rep_origin     ori: high-copy-number ColE1/pMB1/pBR322/pUC origin of replication
   5073..5933    -  CDS            AmpR: β-lactamase; bla; confers resistance to ampicillin, carbenicillin, and related antibiotics
   5934..6038    -  promoter       AmpR promoter: bla
