[The description below was written by a language model from this plasmid's Addgene catalogue record and pLannotate feature annotations shown in this document.]
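Description:
pSL2623 (pCas6_Vch) is a mammalian expression plasmid built on the pcDNA3.1 backbone that drives production of a human codon-optimized Cas6 protein from Vibrio cholerae. It is maintained in E. coli as a high-copy plasmid through a ColE1/pUC-type origin and selected with ampicillin via the β-lactamase gene and its native promoter. An f1 phage origin is also present. The backbone additionally carries an SV40 early promoter driving the neomycin/kanamycin phosphotransferase gene followed by an SV40 polyadenylation signal. This is the standard pcDNA3.1 cassette that can confer G418 resistance in mammalian cells, although the record does not indicate that stable selection is the intended use.

The expression unit consists of the CMV immediate-early enhancer and promoter, a T7 promoter just downstream, and a bGH polyadenylation signal, with an antisense SP6 promoter flanking the 3' side of the cloning region. The automated annotation did not label the coding sequence, but the unannotated gap between the T7 and SP6 promoters corresponds to the position where the VchCas6 insert, assembled by Gibson cloning, would lie. According to the catalogue entry, the protein carries an N-terminal nuclear localization signal to direct the bacterial protein into the nucleus. Several short annotated fragments (HIV-1 LTR, ble, lacI, bom) are probably backbone remnants or partial matches rather than functional elements.

Cas6 is the crRNA-processing ribonuclease of type I CRISPR systems. This construct comes from work on CRISPR-associated transposases for targeted DNA integration in human cells without double-strand breaks, where it would supply one protein component alongside other plasmids.
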