Addgene plasmid #200895: pSL2623 (pCas6_Vch)
Purpose: Expresses human codon-optimized V. cholerae Cas6 from a CMV promoter.
Depositing lab: Samuel H. Sternberg. Publication: Targeted DNA integration in human cells without double-strand breaks using CRISPR-associated transposases. Lampe GD, King RT, Halpin-Healy TS, Klompe SE, Hogan MI, Vo PLH, Tang S, Chavez A, Sternberg SH. Nat Biotechnol. 2023 Mar 29. doi: 10.1038/s41587-023-01748-1. PubMed 36991112.
Backbone
  Vector backbone: pcDNA3.1
  Vector type: Mammalian Expression
Growth in bacteria
  Bacterial resistance: Ampicillin, 100 μg/mL
  Growth temperature: 37°C
  Growth strain: DH5alpha
  Copy number: High Copy
Gene/Insert
  Gene/Insert name: VchCas6
  Species: Vibrio cholerae
  Tag / fusion protein: NLS (N terminal on insert)
  Cloning method: Gibson Cloning
Terms and licenses: Academic/Nonprofit Terms; Industry Terms: Not Available to Industry
How to cite: pSL2623 (pCas6_Vch) was a gift from Samuel H. Sternberg (Addgene plasmid # 200895 ; http://n2t.net/addgene:200895 ; RRID:Addgene_200895)
